Addgene plasmid #15675: HA PRAS40 P185A
Depositing lab: John Lawrence. Depositing organization: University of Virginia. Publication: PRAS40 regulates mTORC1 kinase activity by functioning as a direct inhibitor of substrate binding. Wang L, Harris TE, Roth RA, Lawrence JC. J Biol Chem. 2007 Jul 6. 282(27):20036-44. 10.1074/jbc.M702376200 PubMed 17510057.
Backbone
  Vector backbone: pcDNA3.1
  Backbone manufacturer: Invitrogen
  Backbone size w/o insert (bp): 5400
  Vector type: Mammalian Expression
  Selectable markers: Neomycin (select with G418)
Growth in bacteria
  Bacterial resistance: Ampicillin, 100 μg/mL
  Growth temperature: 37°C
  Growth strain: DH5alpha
  Copy number: High Copy
Gene/Insert
  Gene/Insert name: PRAS40 P185A (alt names: PRAS40; Akt1S)
  Species: H. sapiens (human)
  Insert size (bp): 771
  Mutation: P185A
  GenBank ID: NM_032375
  Entrez Gene: AKT1S1 (a.k.a. Lobe, PRAS40)
  Tag / fusion protein: HA (C terminal on insert)
  Cloning method: Restriction Enzyme; 5′ cloning site BamHI (not destroyed); 3′ cloning site XbaI (not destroyed)
  Sequencing primers: 5′ T7
Resource information
  A portion of this plasmid was derived from a plasmid made by: Richard A. Roth (Stanford University)
Terms and licenses: Academic/Nonprofit Terms; Industry Terms: Not Available to Industry
How to cite: HA PRAS40 P185A was a gift from John Lawrence (Addgene plasmid # 15675 ; http://n2t.net/addgene:15675 ; RRID:Addgene_15675)
