[The description below was written by a language model from this plasmid's Addgene catalogue record.]
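Description:
HA PRAS40 P185A is a mammalian expression plasmid built on the pcDNA3.1 backbone (about 5.4 kb without insert). It carries a 771 bp human cDNA for PRAS40, the proline-rich Akt substrate encoded by AKT1S1, with a proline-to-alanine substitution at residue 185. The insert was cloned between BamHI and XbaI sites, both of which remain intact. The record lists an HA epitope tag at the C terminus of the insert, which allows the protein to be detected or immunoprecipitated with anti-HA antibodies. The plasmid is maintained at high copy in E. coli under ampicillin selection. A neomycin resistance marker permits G418 selection of stably transfected mammalian cells.

The record does not name the promoter and provides no feature table. pcDNA3.1 vectors generally drive the insert from the CMV immediate-early promoter with a downstream polyadenylation signal. They also place a T7 promoter upstream of the cloning site, which fits the listing of T7 as the 5′ sequencing primer.

The associated study describes PRAS40 as a regulator of mTORC1 kinase activity that acts as a direct inhibitor of substrate binding. This point mutant is therefore most plausibly used alongside wild-type PRAS40 in transfected cells to test how residue 185 contributes to PRAS40 function or to its interaction with mTORC1. The record does not state the specific functional consequence of the P185A change. Part of the plasmid was derived from a construct made in another laboratory.
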