>Addgene plasmid #15675 | HA PRAS40 P185A | addgene partial sequence | sequence record 22124 | 15675 with BGHrev
CTAGACTAAGCGTAGTCTGGGACGTCGTATGGGTAGAATTC
[105 nt withheld, positions 42-146]
GCTCGCCGCGATGCGGTCCAGGTCGGGCGAAGAGGGCGGCCCATTCTCCTCATCTGATGACCGCGCCTCT
GTCCTCTTCTCCTTGAAGCCCCAGACGGGCACAGACACAGCCAGGGACTTGGCGTACTGCTGTGTGGGTA
GGGCTGAAGCTGGGGGCACTGAGCAGGTGGGGGGGCCGGCGGGGGTCTCCTCGCTCAGGCTGCCATCATC
TGTACTCTCGGGGTCTGACTCACAGAAGGGGGGAAGGTCCTGGAGGGTGGCGTCCTCATCCATCACAAAG
AGCCCTCCATTATCACTAATGCCCAGCTGCTCCCCGGAGGTCTCTGTCTCTGTGGGCTCATCCTCGTCCT
CCTCGTTGTCCTCTCTGGCCAGGGTAAGCCGGGGTGGGCTGGGTGTGGGACTGGGTGGCTGTGGTGCTGG
TGGGGGCGCAAGAGGCCCAACAACAATGGCAGCCCTGTGGGCCAGTGCGATGTCGTGGAGGCAACGGCGC
GCTGCCTCCGCCAGGGCTCCTCGACCATGGGCAGGATAGGCACAGGGGCCC
