>Addgene plasmid #15675 | HA PRAS40 P185A | addgene partial sequence | sequence record 22125 | T7 5'-TAATACGACTCACTATAGGG-3'
TTAAGCTTGGTACCGAGCTCGGATCCGCCACC
[99 nt withheld, positions 33-131]
GCCCCGCCGCCACCACCCCGCCCGGGCCCCTGTGCCTATCCTGCCCATGGTCGAGGAGCCCTGGCGGAGG
CAGCGCGCCGTTGCCTCCACGACATCGCACTGGCCCACAGGGCTGCCACTGCTGCTCGGCCTCCTGCGCC
CCCACCAGCACCACAGCCACCCAGTCCCACACCCAGCCCACCCCGGCTTACCCTGG
